Addgene plasmid #203496: pAG416GALL-SARS-CoV-2_3CL
Purpose: Expresses SARS-CoV-2 3CL protease from a GALL promoter with a URA3 marker
Depositing lab: Alejandro Chavez. Depositing organization: University of California, San Diego (UCSD). Publication: A multiplex method for rapidly identifying viral protease inhibitors. Hong SJ, Resnick SJ, Iketani S, Cha JW, Albert BA, Fazekas CT, Chang CW, Liu H, Dagan S, Abagyan MR, Fajtova P, Culbertson B, Brace B, Reddem ER, Forouhar F, Glickman JF, Balkovec JM, Stockwell BR, Shapiro L, O'Donoghue AJ, Sabo Y, Freundlich JS, Ho DD, Chavez A. Mol Syst Biol. 2025 Feb;21(2):158-172. doi: 10.1038/s44320-024-00082-1. Epub 2025 Jan 6. PubMed 39762652.
Backbone
  Vector backbone: pAG416GALL-ccdB-6stop
  Vector type: Yeast Expression
  Selectable markers: URA3
Growth in bacteria
  Bacterial resistance: Ampicillin, 100 μg/mL
  Growth temperature: 37°C
  Growth strain: DH5alpha
  Copy number: Unknown
Gene/Insert
  Gene/Insert name: SARS-CoV-2 3CL protease
  Entrez Gene: ORF1ab (a.k.a. GU280_gp01)
  Promoter: GALL
  Cloning method: Gateway Cloning
  Sequencing primers: 5′ aaatgcaaaaactgcataacca
Terms and licenses: Academic/Nonprofit Terms; Industry Terms: Not Available to Industry
How to cite: pAG416GALL-SARS-CoV-2_3CL was a gift from Alejandro Chavez (Addgene plasmid # 203496 ; http://n2t.net/addgene:203496 ; RRID:Addgene_203496)
