[The description below was written by a language model from this plasmid's Addgene catalogue record and pLannotate feature annotations shown in this document.]
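Description:
pAG416GALL-SARS-CoV-2_3CL is a 6.6 kb yeast expression shuttle plasmid built by Gateway cloning into the pAG416GALL-ccdB-6stop destination backbone. In Saccharomyces cerevisiae it is maintained through a CEN6/ARS element, which gives stable, low-copy, centromeric segregation. It is selected by the URA3 auxotrophic marker under its own promoter, a marker that can also be counterselected with 5-fluoroorotic acid. In E. coli it replicates from a high-copy ColE1/pUC-type origin and is selected with ampicillin via the bla gene. The backbone also retains pBluescript-derived remnants, including an f1 origin, T3 and T7 promoters, and lac promoter/operator and lacZα fragments, none of which play a role in the yeast expression cassette.

The payload is the SARS-CoV-2 3CL (main) protease, a segment of the viral ORF1ab polyprotein. The feature table annotates it as a roughly 0.9 kb fragment of the replicase polyprotein 1a; the nsp10 functional text attached to that hit is generic polyprotein annotation and does not describe the insert. The coding sequence is flanked by attB1 and attB2 sites left by the Gateway recombination and lies between a galactose-inducible promoter and the CYC1 transcription terminator. The catalogue names the promoter GALL, an attenuated GAL1 derivative, which the annotation software reports as GAL1; it is regulated by Gal4, so expression is induced by galactose at a moderated level. No epitope tag or reporter is annotated. The associated publication describes a multiplexed method for rapidly identifying viral protease inhibitors, which suggests the plasmid provides inducible protease expression in yeast for such screening. The record does not detail the assay readout.
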