Features (pLannotate 1.2.2; 23 found; start..end, strand, type, name):
      1..589     +  rep_origin     ori: high-copy-number ColE1/pMB1/pBR322/pUC origin of replication
    772..864     +  CDS            lacI (fragment): lac repressor; lacI; The lac repressor binds to the lac operator to inhibit transcription in E. coli. This inhibition can be relieved by adding lactose or isopropyl-β-D-thiogalactopyranoside (IPTG).
    877..898     +  protein_bind   CAP binding site: CAP binding activates transcription in the presence of cAMP. E. coli catabolite activator protein
    913..943     +  promoter       lac promoter: promoter for the E. coli lac operon
    951..967     +  protein_bind   lac operator: The lac repressor binds to the lac operator to inhibit transcription in E. coli. This inhibition can be relieved by adding lactose or isopropyl-β-D-thiogalactopyranoside (IPTG). lac repressor encoded by lacI
   1012..1030    +  promoter       T3 promoter: promoter for bacteriophage T3 RNA polymerase
   1076..1495    +  promoter       GAL1 promoter: S. cerevisiae GAL1; inducible promoter, regulated by Gal4
   1550..1574    +  protein_bind   attB1: mutant version of attB; recombination site for the Gateway® BP reaction BP Clonase™
   1583..2500    +  CDS            R1A_SARS2 (fragment) (sequence withheld): Experimental evidence at protein level: Swiss-Prot protein existence level 1. [Non-structural protein 10]: Plays a pivotal role in viral transcription by stimulating both nsp14 3'-5' exoribonuclease and nsp16 2'-O-methyltransferase activities. Therefore plays an essential role in viral mRNAs cap methylation. From Severe acute respiratory syndrome coronavirus 2 (2019-nCoV) (SARS-CoV-2).
   2505..2529    -  protein_bind   attB2: mutant version of attB; recombination site for the Gateway® BP reaction BP Clonase™
   2533..2580    +  misc_feature   MCS (fragment): pBluescript multiple cloning site
   2581..2828    +  terminator     CYC1 terminator: S. cerevisiae CYC1; transcription terminator for CYC1
   2847..2865    -  promoter       T7 promoter: promoter for bacteriophage T7 RNA polymerase
   2873..3028    +  CDS            lacZα (fragment): LacZα fragment of β-galactosidase; lacZ fragment
   3032..3460    +  rep_origin     f1 ori (sequence partly withheld): f1 bacteriophage origin of replication; arrow indicates direction of (+) strand synthesis
   3488..3539    -  misc_feature   bom (fragment): basis of mobility region from pBR322
   3618..4421    -  CDS            URA3: orotidine-5'-phosphate decarboxylase, required for uracil biosynthesis; S. cerevisiae URA3; yeast auxotrophic marker, counterselectable with 5-fluoroorotic acid (5-FOA)
   4422..4637    -  promoter       URA3 promoter: S. cerevisiae URA3
   4645..4694    -  misc_feature   bom (fragment): basis of mobility region from pBR322
   4796..4831    -  CDS            rop (fragment): Rop protein, which maintains plasmids at low copy number; rop
   4899..5402    -  misc_feature   CEN/ARS: S. cerevisiae CEN6 centromere fused to an autonomously replicating sequence
   5439..5543    +  promoter       AmpR promoter: bla
   5544..6404    +  CDS            AmpR: β-lactamase; bla; confers resistance to ampicillin, carbenicillin, and related antibiotics
>Addgene plasmid #203496 | pAG416GALL-SARS-CoV-2_3CL | addgene full sequence | sequence record 402845 | Addgene NGS Result
TTGAGATCCTTTTTTTCTGCGCGTAATCTGCTGCTTGCAAACAAAAAAACCACCGCTACCAGCGGTGGTT
TGTTTGCCGGATCAAGAGCTACCAACTCTTTTTCCGAAGGTAACTGGCTTCAGCAGAGCGCAGATACCAA
ATACTGTTCTTCTAGTGTAGCCGTAGTTAGGCCACCACTTCAAGAACTCTGTAGCACCGCCTACATACCT
CGCTCTGCTAATCCTGTTACCAGTGGCTGCTGCCAGTGGCGATAAGTCGTGTCTTACCGGGTTGGACTCA
AGACGATAGTTACCGGATAAGGCGCAGCGGTCGGGCTGAACGGGGGGTTCGTGCACACAGCCCAGCTTGG
AGCGAACGACCTACACCGAACTGAGATACCTACAGCGTGAGCTATGAGAAAGCGCCACGCTTCCCGAAGG
GAGAAAGGCGGACAGGTATCCGGTAAGCGGCAGGGTCGGAACAGGAGAGCGCACGAGGGAGCTTCCAGGG
GGAAACGCCTGGTATCTTTATAGTCCTGTCGGGTTTCGCCACCTCTGACTTGAGCGTCGATTTTTGTGAT
GCTCGTCAGGGGGGCGGAGCCTATGGAAAAACGCCAGCAACGCGGCCTTTTTACGGTTCCTGGCCTTTTG
CTGGCCTTTTGCTCACATGTTCTTTCCTGCGTTATCCCCTGATTCTGTGGATAACCGTATTACCGCCTTT
GAGTGAGCTGATACCGCTCGCCGCAGCCGAACGACCGAGCGCAGCGAGTCAGTGAGCGAGGAAGCGGAAG
AGCGCCCAATACGCAAACCGCCTCTCCCCGCGCGTTGGCCGATTCATTAATGCAGCTGGCACGACAGGTT
TCCCGACTGGAAAGCGGGCAGTGAGCGCAACGCAATTAATGTGAGTTAGCTCACTCATTAGGCACCCCAG
GCTTTACACTTTATGCTTCCGGCTCGTATGTTGTGTGGAATTGTGAGCGGATAACAATTTCACACAGGAA
ACAGCTATGACCATGATTACGCCAAGCGCGCAATTAACCCTCACTAAAGGGAACAAAAGCTGGAGCTCTA
TGACCATGATTACGCCAAGCGGCTCGTGACAGCCCTCCGAAGGAAGACTCTCCTCCGTGCGTCCTCGTCT
TCACCGGTCGCGTTCCTGAAACGCAGATGTGCCTCGCGCCGCACTGCTCCGAACAATAAAGATTCTACAA
TACTAGCTTTTATGGTTATGAAGAGGAAAAATTGGCAGTAACCTGGCCCCACAAACCTTCAAATGAACGA
ATCAAATTAACAACCATAGGATGATAATGCGATTAGTTTTTTAGCCTTATTTCTGGGGTAATTAATCAGC
GAAGCGATGATTTTTGATCTATTAACAGATATATAAATGCAAAAACTGCATAACCACTTTAACTAATACT
TTCAACATTTTCGGTTTGTATTACTTCTTATTCAAATGTAATAAAAGTATCAACAAAAAATTGTTAATAT
ACCTCTATACTTTAACGTCAAGGAGAAAAAACCCCGGATCCGGAATTCCAGCTGACCACCGACTAGTGGA
TCCCCCATCACAAGTTTGTACAAAAAAGCAGGCTACAAAATG
[918 nt withheld, positions 1583-2500]
TAAAACCCAGCTTTCTTGTACTAAGTGGTGATGGGCTGCAGGAATTCGATATCAAGCTTATCGATACCGT
CGACCTCGAGTCATGTAATTAGTTATGTCACGCTTACATTCACGCCCTCCCCCCACATCCGCTCTAACCG
AAAAGGAAGGAGTTAGACAACCTGAAGTCTAGGTCCCTATTTATTTTTTTATAGTTATGTTAGTATTAAG
AACGTTATTTATATTTCAAATTTTTCTTTTTTTTCTGTACAGACGCGTGTACGCATGTAACATTATACTG
AAAACCTTGCTTGAGAAGGTTTTGGGACGCTCGAAGGCTTTAATTTGCGGCCGGTACCCAATTCGCCCTA
TAGTGAGTCGTATTACGCGCGCTCACTGGCCGTCGTTTTACAACGTCGTGACTGGGAAAACCCTGGCGTT
ACCCAACTTAATCGCCTTGCAGCACATCCCCCTTTCGCCAGCTGGCGTAATAGCGAAGAGGCCCGCACCG
ATCGCCCTTCCCAACAGTTGCGCAGCCTGAATGGCGAATGG
[124 nt withheld, positions 3032-3155]
C
[91 nt withheld, positions 3157-3247]
A
[49 nt withheld, positions 3249-3297]
CCTTTGACGTTGGAGTCCACGTTCTTT
[37 nt withheld, positions 3325-3361]
ACCCTATCTCGGTCTATTCTTTTGATTTATAAGGGATTTTGCCGATTTCGGCCTATTGGTTAAAAAATGA
GCTGATTTAACAAAAATTTAACGCGAATTTTAACAAAATATTAACGCTTACAATTTCCTGATGCGGTATT
TTCTCCTTACGCATCTGTGCGGTATTTCACACCGCATAGGGTAATAACTGATATAATTAAATTGAAGCTC
TAATTTGTGAGTTTAGTATACATGCATTTACTTATAATACAGTTTTTTAGTTTTGCTGGCCGCATCTTCT
CAAATATGCTTCCCAGCCTGCTTTTCTGTAACGTTCACCCTCTACCTTAGCATCCCTTCCCTTTGCAAAT
AGTCCTCTTCCAACAATAATAATGTCAGATCCTGTAGAGACCACATCATCCACGGTTCTATACTGTTGAC
CCAATGCGTCTCCCTTGTCATCTAAACCCACACCGGGTGTCATAATCAACCAATCGTAACCTTCATCTCT
TCCACCCATGTCTCTTTGAGCAATAAAGCCGATAACAAAATCTTTGTCGCTCTTCGCAATGTCAACAGTA
CCCTTAGTATATTCTCCAGTAGATAGGGAGCCCTTGCATGACAATTCTGCTAACATCAAAAGGCCTCTAG
GTTCCTTTGTTACTTCTTCTGCCGCCTGCTTCAAACCGCTAACAATACCTGGGCCCACCACACCGTGTGC
ATTCGTAATGTCTGCCCATTCTGCTATTCTGTATACACCCGCAGAGTACTGCAATTTGACTGTATTACCA
ATGTCAGCAAATTTTCTGTCTTCGAAGAGTAAAAAATTGTACTTGGCGGATAATGCCTTTAGCGGCTTAA
CTGTGCCCTCCATGGAAAAATCAGTCAAGATATCCACATGTGTTTTTAGTAAACAAATTTTGGGACCTAA
TGCTTCAACTAACTCCAGTAATTCCTTGGTGGTACGAACATCCAATGAAGCACACAAGTTTGTTTGCTTT
TCGTGCATGATATTAAATAGCTTGGCAGCAACAGGACTAGGATGAGTAGCAGCACGTTCCTTATATGTAG
CTTTCGACATGATTTATCTTCGTTTCCTGCAGGTTTTTGTTCTGTGCAGTTGGGTTAAGAATACTGGGCA
ATTTCATGTTTCTTCAACACTACATATGCGTATATATACCAATCTAAGTCTGTGCTCCTTCCTTCGTTCT
TCCTTCTGTTCGGAGATTACCGAATCAAAAAAATTTCAAGGAAACCGAAATCAAAAAAAAGAATAAAAAA
AAAATGATGAATTGAAAAGGTGGTATGGTGCACTCTCAGTACAATCTGCTCTGATGCCGCATAGTTAAGC
CAGCCCCGACACCCGCCAACACCCGCTGACGCGCCCTGACGGGCTTGTCTGCTCCCGGCATCCGCTTACA
GACAAGCTGTGACCGTCTCCGGGAGCTGCATGTGTCAGAGGTTTTCACCGTCATCACCGAAACGCGCGAG
ACGAAAGGGCCTCGTGATACGCCTATTTTTATAGGTTAATGTCATGATAATAATGGTTTCTTAGACGGAT
CGCTTGCCTGTAACTTACACGCGCCTCGTATCTTTTAATGATGGAATAATTTGGGAATTTACTCTGTGTT
TATTTATTTTTATGTTTTGTATTTGGATTTTAGAAAGTAAATAAAGAAGGTAGAAGAGTTACGGAATGAA
GAAAAAAAAATAAACAAAGGTTTAAAAAATTTCAACAAAAAGCGTACTTTACATATATATTTATTAGACA
AGAAAAGCAGATTAAATAGATATACATTCGATTAACGATAAGTAAAATGTAAAATCACAGGATTTTCGTG
TGTGGTCTTCTACACAGACAAGATGAAACAATTCGGCATTAATACCTGAGAGCAGGAAGAGCAAGATAAA
AGGTAGTATTTGTTGGCGATCCCCCTAGAGTCTTTTACATCTTCGGAAAACAAAAACTATTTTTTCTTTA
ATTTCTTTTTTTACTTTCTATTTTTAATTTATATATTTATATTAAAAAATTTAAATTATAATTATTTTTA
TAGCACGTGATGAAAAGGACCCAGGTGGCACTTTTCGGGGAAATGTGCGCGGAACCCCTATTTGTTTATT
TTTCTAAATACATTCAAATATGTATCCGCTCATGAGACAATAACCCTGATAAATGCTTCAATAATATTGA
AAAAGGAAGAGTATGAGTATTCAACATTTCCGTGTCGCCCTTATTCCCTTTTTTGCGGCATTTTGCCTTC
CTGTTTTTGCTCACCCAGAAACGCTGGTGAAAGTAAAAGATGCTGAAGATCAGTTGGGTGCACGAGTGGG
TTACATCGAACTGGATCTCAACAGCGGTAAGATCCTTGAGAGTTTTCGCCCCGAAGAACGTTTTCCAATG
ATGAGCACTTTTAAAGTTCTGCTATGTGGCGCGGTATTATCCCGTATTGACGCCGGGCAAGAGCAACTCG
GTCGCCGCATACACTATTCTCAGAATGACTTGGTTGAGTACTCACCAGTCACAGAAAAGCATCTTACGGA
TGGCATGACAGTAAGAGAATTATGCAGTGCTGCCATAACCATGAGTGATAACACTGCGGCCAACTTACTT
CTGACAACGATCGGAGGACCGAAGGAGCTAACCGCTTTTTTGCACAACATGGGGGATCATGTAACTCGCC
TTGATCGTTGGGAACCGGAGCTGAATGAAGCCATACCAAACGACGAGCGTGACACCACGATGCCTGTAGC
AATGGCAACAACGTTGCGCAAACTATTAACTGGCGAACTACTTACTCTAGCTTCCCGGCAACAATTAATA
GACTGGATGGAGGCGGATAAAGTTGCAGGACCACTTCTGCGCTCGGCCCTTCCGGCTGGCTGGTTTATTG
CTGATAAATCTGGAGCCGGTGAGCGTGGGTCTCGCGGTATCATTGCAGCACTGGGGCCAGATGGTAAGCC
CTCCCGTATCGTAGTTATCTACACGACGGGGAGTCAGGCAACTATGGATGAACGAAATAGACAGATCGCT
GAGATAGGTGCCTCACTGATTAAGCATTGGTAACTGTCAGACCAAGTTTACTCATATATACTTTAGATTG
ATTTAAAACTTCATTTTTAATTTAAAAGGATCTAGGTGAAGATCCTTTTTGATAATCTCATGACCAAAAT
CCCTTAACGTGAGTTTTCGTTCCACTGAGCGTCAGACCCCGTAGAAAAGATCAAAGGATCTTC
